>Addgene plasmid #129063 | pSpdCas9-huTET1CD-T2A-mCherry(PX458)-SgmouseTSDR-11 | depositor full sequence | sequence record 247409 | pSpdCas9-huTET1CD-T2A-mCherry(PX458)-SgmouseTSDR-11 sequence 11406 bps
GAGGGCCTATTTCCCATGATTCCTTCATATTTGCATATACGATACAAGGCTGTTAGAGAGATAATTGGAA
TTAATTTGACTGTAAACACAAAGATATTAGTACAAAATACGTGACGTAGAAAGTAATAATTTCTTGGGTA
GTTTGCAGTTTTAAAATTATGTTTTAAAATGGACTATCATATGCTTACCGTAACTTGAAAGTATTTCGAT
TTCTTGGCTTTATATATCTTGTGGAAAGGACGAAACACCGCCCAGATGTAGACCCCGATGTTTTAGAGCT
AGAAATAGCAAGTTAAAATAAGGCTAGTCCGTTATCAACTTGAAAAAGTGGCACCGAGTCGGTGCTTTTT
TGTTTTAGAGCTAGAAATAGCAAGTTAAAATAAGGCTAGTCCGTTTTTAGCGCGTGCGCCAATTCTGCAG
ACAAATGGCTCTAGAGGTACCCGTTACATAACTTACGGTAAATGGCCCGCCTGGCTGACCGCCCAACGAC
CCCCGCCCATTGACGTCAATAGTAACGCCAATAGGGACTTTCCATTGACGTCAATGGGTGGAGTATTTAC
GGTAAACTGCCCACTTGGCAGTACATCAAGTGTATCATATGCCAAGTACGCCCCCTATTGACGTCAATGA
CGGTAAATGGCCCGCCTGGCATTGTGCCCAGTACATGACCTTATGGGACTTTCCTACTTGGCAGTACATC
TACGTATTAGTCATCGCTATTACCATGGTCGAGGTGAGCCCCACGTTCTGCTTCACTCTCCCCATCTCCC
CCCCCTCCCCACCCCCAATTTTGTATTTATTTATTTTTTAATTATTTTGTGCAGCGATGGGGGCGGGGGG
GGGGGGGGGGCGCGCGCCAGGCGGGGCGGGGCGGGGCGAGGGGCGGGGCGGGGCGAGGCGGAGAGGTGCG
GCGGCAGCCAATCAGAGCGGCGCGCTCCGAAAGTTTCCTTTTATGGCGAGGCGGCGGCGGCGGCGGCCCT
ATAAAAAGCGAAGCGCGCGGCGGGCGGGAGTCGCTGCGACGCTGCCTTCGCCCCGTGCCCCGCTCCGCCG
CCGCCTCGCGCCGCCCGCCCCGGCTCTGACTGACCGCGTTACTCCCACAGGTGAGCGGGCGGGACGGCCC
TTCTCCTCCGGGCTGTAATTAGCTGAGCAAGAGGTAAGGGTTTAAGGGATGGTTGGTTGGTGGGGTATTA
ATGTTTAATTACCTGGAGCACCTGCCTGAAATCACTTTTTTTCAGGTTGGACCGGTGCCACCATGTACCC
ATACGATGTTCCAGATTACGCTTCGCCGAAGAAAAAGCGCAAGGTCGAAGCGTCCGACAAGAAGTACAGC
ATCGGCCTGGCCATCGGCACCAACTCTGTGGGCTGGGCCGTGATCACCGACGAGTACAAGGTGCCCAGCA
AGAAATTCAAGGTGCTGGGCAACACCGACCGGCACAGCATCAAGAAGAACCTGATCGGAGCCCTGCTGTT
CGACAGCGGCGAAACAGCCGAGGCCACCCGGCTGAAGAGAACCGCCAGAAGAAGATACACCAGACGGAAG
AACCGGATCTGCTATCTGCAAGAGATCTTCAGCAACGAGATGGCCAAGGTGGACGACAGCTTCTTCCACA
GACTGGAAGAGTCCTTCCTGGTGGAAGAGGATAAGAAGCACGAGCGGCACCCCATCTTCGGCAACATCGT
GGACGAGGTGGCCTACCACGAGAAGTACCCCACCATCTACCACCTGAGAAAGAAACTGGTGGACAGCACC
GACAAGGCCGACCTGCGGCTGATCTATCTGGCCCTGGCCCACATGATCAAGTTCCGGGGCCACTTCCTGA
TCGAGGGCGACCTGAACCCCGACAACAGCGACGTGGACAAGCTGTTCATCCAGCTGGTGCAGACCTACAA
CCAGCTGTTCGAGGAAAACCCCATCAACGCCAGCGGCGTGGACGCCAAGGCCATCCTGTCTGCCAGACTG
AGCAAGAGCAGACGGCTGGAAAATCTGATCGCCCAGCTGCCCGGCGAGAAGAAGAATGGCCTGTTCGGCA
ACCTGATTGCCCTGAGCCTGGGCCTGACCCCCAACTTCAAGAGCAACTTCGACCTGGCCGAGGATGCCAA
ACTGCAGCTGAGCAAGGACACCTACGACGACGACCTGGACAACCTGCTGGCCCAGATCGGCGACCAGTAC
GCCGACCTGTTTCTGGCCGCCAAGAACCTGTCCGACGCCATCCTGCTGAGCGACATCCTGAGAGTGAACA
CCGAGATCACCAAGGCCCCCCTGAGCGCCTCTATGATCAAGAGATACGACGAGCACCACCAGGACCTGAC
CCTGCTGAAAGCTCTCGTGCGGCAGCAGCTGCCTGAGAAGTACAAAGAGATTTTCTTCGACCAGAGCAAG
AACGGCTACGCCGGCTACATTGACGGCGGAGCCAGCCAGGAAGAGTTCTACAAGTTCATCAAGCCCATCC
TGGAAAAGATGGACGGCACCGAGGAACTGCTCGTGAAGCTGAACAGAGAGGACCTGCTGCGGAAGCAGCG
GACCTTCGACAACGGCAGCATCCCCCACCAGATCCACCTGGGAGAGCTGCACGCCATTCTGCGGCGGCAG
GAAGATTTTTACCCATTCCTGAAGGACAACCGGGAAAAGATCGAGAAGATCCTGACCTTCCGCATCCCCT
ACTACGTGGGCCCTCTGGCCAGGGGAAACAGCAGATTCGCCTGGATGACCAGAAAGAGCGAGGAAACCAT
CACCCCCTGGAACTTCGAGGAAGTGGTGGACAAGGGCGCTTCCGCCCAGAGCTTCATCGAGCGGATGACC
AACTTCGATAAGAACCTGCCCAACGAGAAGGTGCTGCCCAAGCACAGCCTGCTGTACGAGTACTTCACCG
TGTATAACGAGCTGACCAAAGTGAAATACGTGACCGAGGGAATGAGAAAGCCCGCCTTCCTGAGCGGCGA
GCAGAAAAAGGCCATCGTGGACCTGCTGTTCAAGACCAACCGGAAAGTGACCGTGAAGCAGCTGAAAGAG
GACTACTTCAAGAAAATCGAGTGCTTCGACTCCGTGGAAATCTCCGGCGTGGAAGATCGGTTCAACGCCT
CCCTGGGCACATACCACGATCTGCTGAAAATTATCAAGGACAAGGACTTCCTGGACAATGAGGAAAACGA
GGACATTCTGGAAGATATCGTGCTGACCCTGACACTGTTTGAGGACAGAGAGATGATCGAGGAACGGCTG
AAAACCTATGCCCACCTGTTCGACGACAAAGTGATGAAGCAGCTGAAGCGGCGGAGATACACCGGCTGGG
GCAGGCTGAGCCGGAAGCTGATCAACGGCATCCGGGACAAGCAGTCCGGCAAGACAATCCTGGATTTCCT
GAAGTCCGACGGCTTCGCCAACAGAAACTTCATGCAGCTGATCCACGACGACAGCCTGACCTTTAAAGAG
GACATCCAGAAAGCCCAGGTGTCCGGCCAGGGCGATAGCCTGCACGAGCACATTGCCAATCTGGCCGGCA
GCCCCGCCATTAAGAAGGGCATCCTGCAGACAGTGAAGGTGGTGGACGAGCTCGTGAAAGTGATGGGCCG
GCACAAGCCCGAGAACATCGTGATCGAAATGGCCAGAGAGAACCAGACCACCCAGAAGGGACAGAAGAAC
AGCCGCGAGAGAATGAAGCGGATCGAAGAGGGCATCAAAGAGCTGGGCAGCCAGATCCTGAAAGAACACC
CCGTGGAAAACACCCAGCTGCAGAACGAGAAGCTGTACCTGTACTACCTGCAGAATGGGCGGGATATGTA
CGTGGACCAGGAACTGGACATCAACCGGCTGTCCGACTACGATGTGGACGCCATCGTGCCTCAGAGCTTT
CTGAAGGACGACTCCATCGACAACAAGGTGCTGACCAGAAGCGACAAGAACCGGGGCAAGAGCGACAACG
TGCCCTCCGAAGAGGTCGTGAAGAAGATGAAGAACTACTGGCGGCAGCTGCTGAACGCCAAGCTGATTAC
CCAGAGAAAGTTCGACAATCTGACCAAGGCCGAGAGAGGCGGCCTGAGCGAACTGGATAAGGCCGGCTTC
ATCAAGAGACAGCTGGTGGAAACCCGGCAGATCACAAAGCACGTGGCACAGATCCTGGACTCCCGGATGA
ACACTAAGTACGACGAGAATGACAAGCTGATCCGGGAAGTGAAAGTGATCACCCTGAAGTCCAAGCTGGT
GTCCGATTTCCGGAAGGATTTCCAGTTTTACAAAGTGCGCGAGATCAACAACTACCACCACGCCCACGAC
GCCTACCTGAACGCCGTCGTGGGAACCGCCCTGATCAAAAAGTACCCTAAGCTGGAAAGCGAGTTCGTGT
ACGGCGACTACAAGGTGTACGACGTGCGGAAGATGATCGCCAAGAGCGAGCAGGAAATCGGCAAGGCTAC
CGCCAAGTACTTCTTCTACAGCAACATCATGAACTTTTTCAAGACCGAGATTACCCTGGCCAACGGCGAG
ATCCGGAAGCGGCCTCTGATCGAGACAAACGGCGAAACCGGGGAGATCGTGTGGGATAAGGGCCGGGATT
TTGCCACCGTGCGGAAAGTGCTGAGCATGCCCCAAGTGAATATCGTGAAAAAGACCGAGGTGCAGACAGG
CGGCTTCAGCAAAGAGTCTATCCTGCCCAAGAGGAACAGCGATAAGCTGATCGCCAGAAAGAAGGACTGG
GACCCTAAGAAGTACGGCGGCTTCGACAGCCCCACCGTGGCCTATTCTGTGCTGGTGGTGGCCAAAGTGG
AAAAGGGCAAGTCCAAGAAACTGAAGAGTGTGAAAGAGCTGCTGGGGATCACCATCATGGAAAGAAGCAG
CTTCGAGAAGAATCCCATCGACTTTCTGGAAGCCAAGGGCTACAAAGAAGTGAAAAAGGACCTGATCATC
AAGCTGCCTAAGTACTCCCTGTTCGAGCTGGAAAACGGCCGGAAGAGAATGCTGGCCTCTGCCGGCGAAC
TGCAGAAGGGAAACGAACTGGCCCTGCCCTCCAAATATGTGAACTTCCTGTACCTGGCCAGCCACTATGA
GAAGCTGAAGGGCTCCCCCGAGGATAATGAGCAGAAACAGCTGTTTGTGGAACAGCACAAGCACTACCTG
GACGAGATCATCGAGCAGATCAGCGAGTTCTCCAAGAGAGTGATCCTGGCCGACGCTAATCTGGACAAAG
TGCTGTCCGCCTACAACAAGCACCGGGATAAGCCCATCAGAGAGCAGGCCGAGAATATCATCCACCTGTT
TACCCTGACCAATCTGGGAGCCCCTGCCGCCTTCAAGTACTTTGACACCACCATCGACCGGAAGAGGTAC
ACCAGCACCAAAGAGGTGCTGGACGCCACCCTGATCCACCAGAGCATCACCGGCCTGTACGAGACACGGA
TCGACCTGTCTCAGCTGGGAGGCGACAAAAGGCCGGCGGCCACGAAAAAGGCCGGCCAGGGAGGAGGATC
CCTGCCCACCTGCAGCTGTCTTGATCGAGTTATACAAAAAGACAAAGGCCCATATTATACACACCTTGGG
GCAGGACCAAGTGTTGCTGCTGTCAGGGAAATCATGGAGAATAGGTATGGTCAAAAAGGAAACGCAATAA
GGATAGAAATAGTAGTGTACACCGGTAAAGAAGGGAAAAGCTCTCATGGGTGTCCAATTGCTAAGTGGGT
TTTAAGAAGAAGCAGTGATGAAGAAAAAGTTCTTTGTTTGGTCCGGCAGCGTACAGGCCACCACTGTCCA
ACTGCTGTGATGGTGGTGCTCATCATGGTGTGGGATGGCATCCCTCTTCCAATGGCCGACCGGCTATACA
CAGAGCTCACAGAGAATCTAAAGTCATACAATGGGCACCCTACCGACAGAAGATGCACCCTCAATGAAAA
TCGTACCTGTACATGTCAAGGAATTGATCCAGAGACTTGTGGAGCTTCATTCTCTTTTGGCTGTTCATGG
AGTATGTACTTTAATGGCTGTAAGTTTGGTAGAAGCCCAAGCCCCAGAAGATTTAGAATTGATCCAAGCT
CTCCCTTACATGAAAAAAACCTTGAAGATAACTTACAGAGTTTGGCTACACGATTAGCTCCAATTTATAA
GCAGTATGCTCCAGTAGCTTACCAAAATCAGGTGGAATATGAAAATGTTGCCCGAGAATGTCGGCTTGGC
AGCAAGGAAGGTCGACCCTTCTCTGGGGTCACTGCTTGCCTGGACTTCTGTGCTCATCCCCACAGGGACA
TTCACAACATGAATAATGGAAGCACTGTGGTTTGTACCTTAACTCGAGAAGATAACCGCTCTTTGGGTGT
TATTCCTCAAGATGAGCAGCTCCATGTGCTACCTCTTTATAAGCTTTCAGACACAGATGAGTTTGGCTCC
AAGGAAGGAATGGAAGCCAAGATCAAATCTGGGGCCATCGAGGTCCTGGCACCCCGCCGCAAAAAAAGAA
CGTGTTTCACTCAGCCTGTTCCCCGTTCTGGAAAGAAGAGGGCTGCGATGATGACAGAGGTTCTTGCACA
TAAGATAAGGGCAGTGGAAAAGAAACCTATTCCCCGAATCAAGCGGAAGAATAACTCAACAACAACAAAC
AACAGTAAGCCTTCGTCACTGCCAACCTTAGGGAGTAACACTGAGACCGTGCAACCTGAAGTAAAAAGTG
AAACCGAACCCCATTTTATCTTAAAAAGTTCAGACAACACTAAAACTTATTCGCTGATGCCATCCGCTCC
TCACCCAGTGAAAGAGGCATCTCCAGGCTTCTCCTGGTCCCCGAAGACTGCTTCAGCCACACCAGCTCCA
CTGAAGAATGACGCAACAGCCTCATGCGGGTTTTCAGAAAGAAGCAGCACTCCCCACTGTACGATGCCTT
CGGGAAGACTCAGTGGTGCCAATGCTGCAGCTGCTGATGGCCCTGGCATTTCACAGCTTGGCGAAGTGGC
TCCTCTCCCCACCCTGTCTGCTCCTGTGATGGAGCCCCTCATTAATTCTGAGCCTTCCACTGGTGTGACT
GAGCCGCTAACGCCTCATCAGCCAAACCACCAGCCCTCCTTCCTCACCTCTCCTCAAGACCTTGCCTCTT
CTCCAATGGAAGAAGATGAGCAGCATTCTGAAGCAGATGAGCCTCCATCAGACGAACCCCTATCTGATGA
CCCCCTGTCACCTGCTGAGGAGAAATTGCCCCACATTGATGAGTATTGGTCAGACAGTGAGCACATCTTT
TTGGATGCAAATATTGGTGGGGTGGCCATCGCACCTGCTCACGGCTCGGTTTTGATTGAGTGTGCCCGGC
GAGAGCTGCACGCTACCACTCCTGTTGAGCACCCCAACCGTAATCATCCAACCCGCCTCTCCCTTGTCTT
TTACCAGCACAAAAACCTAAATAAGCCCCAACATGGTTTTGAACTAAACAAGATTAAGTTTGAGGCTAAA
GAAGCTAAGAATAAGAAAATGAAGGCCTCAGAGCAAAAAGACCAGGCAGCTAATGAAGGTCCAGAACAGT
CCTCTGAAGTAAATGAATTGAACCAAATTCCTTCTCATAAAGCATTAACATTAACCCATGACAATGTTGT
CACCGTGTCCCCTTATGCTCTCACACACGTTGCGGGGCCCTATAACCATTGGGTCATGGCCGGCCAGGCA
AAAAAGAAAAAGGAATTCGGCAGTGGAGAGGGCAGAGGAAGTCTGCTAACATGCGGTGACGTCGAGGAGA
ATCCTGGCCCAGTGAGCAAGGGCGAGGAGGATAACATGGCCATCATCAAGGAGTTCATGCGCTTCAAGGT
GCACATGGAGGGCTCCGTGAACGGCCACGAGTTCGAGATCGAGGGCGAGGGCGAGGGCCGCCCCTACGAG
GGCACCCAGACCGCCAAGCTGAAGGTGACCAAGGGTGGCCCCCTGCCCTTCGCCTGGGACATCCTGTCCC
CTCAGTTCATGTACGGCTCCAAGGCCTACGTGAAGCACCCCGCCGACATCCCCGACTACTTGAAGCTGTC
CTTCCCCGAGGGCTTCAAGTGGGAGCGCGTGATGAACTTCGAGGACGGCGGCGTGGTGACCGTGACCCAG
GACTCCTCCCTGCAGGACGGCGAGTTCATCTACAAGGTGAAGCTGCGCGGCACCAACTTCCCCTCCGACG
GCCCCGTAATGCAGAAGAAAACCATGGGCTGGGAGGCCTCCTCCGAGCGGATGTACCCCGAGGACGGCGC
CCTGAAGGGCGAGATCAAGCAGAGGCTGAAGCTGAAGGACGGCGGCCACTACGACGCTGAGGTCAAGACC
ACCTACAAGGCCAAGAAGCCCGTGCAGCTGCCCGGCGCCTACAACGTCAACATCAAGTTGGACATCACCT
CCCACAACGAGGACTACACCATCGTGGAACAGTACGAACGCGCCGAGGGCCGCCACTCCACCGGCGGCAT
GGACGAGCTGTACAAGTAAGAATTCTAACTAGAGCTCGCTGATCAGCCTCGACTGTGCCTTCTAGTTGCC
AGCCATCTGTTGTTTGCCCCTCCCCCGTGCCTTCCTTGACCCTGGAAGGTGCCACTCCCACTGTCCTTTC
CTAATAAAATGAGGAAATTGCATCGCATTGTCTGAGTAGGTGTCATTCTATTCTGGGGGGTGGGGTGGGG
CAGGACAGCAAGGGGGAGGATTGGGAAGAGAATAGCAGGCATGCTGGGGAGCGGCCGCAGGAACCCCTAG
TGATGGAGTTGGCCACTCCCTCTCTGCGCGCTCGCTCGCTCACTGAGGCCGGGCGACCAAAGGTCGCCCG
ACGCCCGGGCTTTGCCCGGGCGGCCTCAGTGAGCGAGCGAGCGCGCAGCTGCCTGCAGGGGCGCCTGATG
CGGTATTTTCTCCTTACGCATCTGTGCGGTATTTCACACCGCATA
[142 nt withheld, positions 8866-9007]
C
[141 nt withheld, positions 9009-9149]
CCTTTGACGTTGGAGTCCACGTTCTTT
[37 nt withheld, positions 9177-9213]
ACCCTATCTCGGGCTATTCTTTTGATTTATAAGGGATTTTGCCGATTTCGGCCTATTGGTTAAAAAATGA
GCTGATTTAACAAAAATTTAACGCGAATTTTAACAAAATATTAACGTTTACAATTTTATGGTGCACTCTC
AGTACAATCTGCTCTGATGCCGCATAGTTAAGCCAGCCCCGACACCCGCCAACACCCGCTGACGCGCCCT
GACGGGCTTGTCTGCTCCCGGCATCCGCTTACAGACAAGCTGTGACCGTCTCCGGGAGCTGCATGTGTCA
GAGGTTTTCACCGTCATCACCGAAACGCGCGAGACGAAAGGGCCTCGTGATACGCCTATTTTTATAGGTT
AATGTCATGATAATAATGGTTTCTTAGACGTCAGGTGGCACTTTTCGGGGAAATGTGCGCGGAACCCCTA
TTTGTTTATTTTTCTAAATACATTCAAATATGTATCCGCTCATGAGACAATAACCCTGATAAATGCTTCA
ATAATATTGAAAAAGGAAGAGTATGAGTATTCAACATTTCCGTGTCGCCCTTATTCCCTTTTTTGCGGCA
TTTTGCCTTCCTGTTTTTGCTCACCCAGAAACGCTGGTGAAAGTAAAAGATGCTGAAGATCAGTTGGGTG
CACGAGTGGGTTACATCGAACTGGATCTCAACAGCGGTAAGATCCTTGAGAGTTTTCGCCCCGAAGAACG
TTTTCCAATGATGAGCACTTTTAAAGTTCTGCTATGTGGCGCGGTATTATCCCGTATTGACGCCGGGCAA
GAGCAACTCGGTCGCCGCATACACTATTCTCAGAATGACTTGGTTGAGTACTCACCAGTCACAGAAAAGC
ATCTTACGGATGGCATGACAGTAAGAGAATTATGCAGTGCTGCCATAACCATGAGTGATAACACTGCGGC
CAACTTACTTCTGACAACGATCGGAGGACCGAAGGAGCTAACCGCTTTTTTGCACAACATGGGGGATCAT
GTAACTCGCCTTGATCGTTGGGAACCGGAGCTGAATGAAGCCATACCAAACGACGAGCGTGACACCACGA
TGCCTGTAGCAATGGCAACAACGTTGCGCAAACTATTAACTGGCGAACTACTTACTCTAGCTTCCCGGCA
ACAATTAATAGACTGGATGGAGGCGGATAAAGTTGCAGGACCACTTCTGCGCTCGGCCCTTCCGGCTGGC
TGGTTTATTGCTGATAAATCTGGAGCCGGTGAGCGTGGAAGCCGCGGTATCATTGCAGCACTGGGGCCAG
ATGGTAAGCCCTCCCGTATCGTAGTTATCTACACGACGGGGAGTCAGGCAACTATGGATGAACGAAATAG
ACAGATCGCTGAGATAGGTGCCTCACTGATTAAGCATTGGTAACTGTCAGACCAAGTTTACTCATATATA
CTTTAGATTGATTTAAAACTTCATTTTTAATTTAAAAGGATCTAGGTGAAGATCCTTTTTGATAATCTCA
TGACCAAAATCCCTTAACGTGAGTTTTCGTTCCACTGAGCGTCAGACCCCGTAGAAAAGATCAAAGGATC
TTCTTGAGATCCTTTTTTTCTGCGCGTAATCTGCTGCTTGCAAACAAAAAAACCACCGCTACCAGCGGTG
GTTTGTTTGCCGGATCAAGAGCTACCAACTCTTTTTCCGAAGGTAACTGGCTTCAGCAGAGCGCAGATAC
CAAATACTGTCCTTCTAGTGTAGCCGTAGTTAGGCCACCACTTCAAGAACTCTGTAGCACCGCCTACATA
CCTCGCTCTGCTAATCCTGTTACCAGTGGCTGCTGCCAGTGGCGATAAGTCGTGTCTTACCGGGTTGGAC
TCAAGACGATAGTTACCGGATAAGGCGCAGCGGTCGGGCTGAACGGGGGGTTCGTGCACACAGCCCAGCT
TGGAGCGAACGACCTACACCGAACTGAGATACCTACAGCGTGAGCTATGAGAAAGCGCCACGCTTCCCGA
AGGGAGAAAGGCGGACAGGTATCCGGTAAGCGGCAGGGTCGGAACAGGAGAGCGCACGAGGGAGCTTCCA
GGGGGAAACGCCTGGTATCTTTATAGTCCTGTCGGGTTTCGCCACCTCTGACTTGAGCGTCGATTTTTGT
GATGCTCGTCAGGGGGGCGGAGCCTATGGAAAAACGCCAGCAACGCGGCCTTTTTACGGTTCCTGGCCTT
TTGCTGGCCTTTTGCTCACATGT
Features (pLannotate 1.2.2; 21 found; start..end, strand, type, name):
      1..241     +  promoter       U6 promoter: RNA polymerase III promoter for human U6 snRNA
    270..345     +  misc_RNA       gRNA scaffold: guide RNA scaffold for the Streptococcus pyogenes CRISPR/Cas9 system
    352..395     +  misc_RNA       gRNA scaffold (fragment): guide RNA scaffold for the Streptococcus pyogenes CRISPR/Cas9 system
    442..727     +  enhancer       CMV enhancer: human cytomegalovirus immediate early enhancer; contains an 18-bp deletion relative to the standard CMV enhancer
    729..1006    +  promoter       chicken β-actin promoter: No description available
   1007..1235    +  intron         hybrid intron: hybrid between chicken β-actin (CBA) and minute virus of mice (MMV) introns (Gray et al., 2011)
   1256..1283    +  CDS            3xHA (fragment): three tandem HA epitope tags
   1316..5416    +  CDS            Cas9: Cas9 (Csn1) endonuclease from the Streptococcus pyogenes Type II CRISPR/Cas system generates RNA-guided double strand breaks in DNA
   5417..5450    +  CDS            nucleoplasmin NLS (fragment): bipartite nuclear localization signal from nucleoplasmin
   5462..7615    +  CDS            TET1 (fragment): TET1_HUMAN - Also known as CXXC6, KIAA1676, LCX. Experimental evidence at protein level: Swiss-Prot protein existence level 1. Dioxygenase that catalyzes the conversion of the modified genomic base 5-methylcytosine (5mC) into 5-hydroxymethylcytosine (5hmC) and plays a key role in active DNA demethylation. Also mediates subsequent conversion of 5hmC into 5-formylcytosine (5fC), and conversion of 5fC to 5-carboxylcytosine (5caC). Conversion of 5mC into 5hmC, 5fC and 5caC probably constitutes the first step in cytosine demethylation. Methylation at the C5 position of cytosine bases is an epigenet
   7618..7642    +  CDS            nucleoplasmin NLS (fragment): bipartite nuclear localization signal from nucleoplasmin
   7712..8418    +  CDS            mCherry (fragment): monomeric derivative of DsRed fluorescent protein (Shaner et al., 2004) mammalian codon-optimized
   8453..8564    +  polyA_signal   bGH poly(A) signal: bovine growth hormone polyadenylation signal
   8669..8809    +  repeat_region  AAV2 ITR: inverted terminal repeat of adeno-associated virus serotype 2 inverted
   8814..8865    -  misc_feature   bom (fragment): basis of mobility region from pBR322
   8884..9264    +  rep_origin     M13 ori (sequence partly withheld): M13 bacteriophage origin of replication; arrow indicates direction of (+) strand synthesis
   9340..9389    -  misc_feature   bom (fragment): basis of mobility region from pBR322
   9491..9526    -  CDS            rop (fragment): Rop protein, which maintains plasmids at low copy number; rop
   9621..9725    +  promoter       AmpR promoter: bla
   9726..10586   +  CDS            AmpR: β-lactamase; bla; confers resistance to ampicillin, carbenicillin, and related antibiotics
  10757..11345   +  rep_origin     ori: high-copy-number ColE1/pMB1/pBR322/pUC origin of replication
