>Addgene plasmid #129063 | pSpdCas9-huTET1CD-T2A-mCherry(PX458)-SgmouseTSDR-11 | addgene full sequence | sequence record 256273 | Addgene NGS Result
GAGGGCCTATTTCCCATGATTCCTTCATATTTGCATATACGATACAAGGCTGTTAGAGAGATAATTGGAA
TTAATTTGACTGTAAACACAAAGATATTAGTACAAAATACGTGACGTAGAAAGTAATAATTTCTTGGGTA
GTTTGCAGTTTTAAAATTATGTTTTAAAATGGACTATCATATGCTTACCGTAACTTGAAAGTATTTCGAT
TTCTTGGCTTTATATATCTTGTGGAAAGGACGAAACACCGCCCAGATGTAGACCCCGATGTTTTAGAGCT
AGAAATAGCAAGTTAAAATAAGGCTAGTCCGTTATCAACTTGAAAAAGTGGCACCGAGTCGGTGCTTTTT
TGTTTTAGAGCTAGAAATAGCAAGTTAAAATAAGGCTAGTCCGTTTTTAGCGCGTGCGCCAATTCTGCAG
ACAAATGGCTCTAGAGGTACCCGTTACATAACTTACGGTAAATGGCCCGCCTGGCTGACCGCCCAACGAC
CCCCGCCCATTGACGTCAATAGTAACGCCAATAGGGACTTTCCATTGACGTCAATGGGTGGAGTATTTAC
GGTAAACTGCCCACTTGGCAGTACATCAAGTGTATCATATGCCAAGTACGCCCCCTATTGACGTCAATGA
CGGTAAATGGCCCGCCTGGCATTGTGCCCAGTACATGACCTTATGGGACTTTCCTACTTGGCAGTACATC
TACGTATTAGTCATCGCTATTACCATGGTCGAGGTGAGCCCCACGTTCTGCTTCACTCTCCCCATCTCCC
CCCCCTCCCCACCCCCAATTTTGTATTTATTTATTTTTTAATTATTTTGTGCAGCGATGGGGGCGGGGGG
GGGGGGGGGGCGCGCGCCGGGGGGGGGGGGGGGGGGSGGGGGGSGGGGSGGGGSGRGGCGGRGAGGKGCG
GCGGCAGCCAATCAGAGCGGCGCGCTCCGAAAGTTTCCTTTTATGGCGAGGCGGCGGCGGCGGCGGCCCT
ATAAAAAGCGAAGCGCGCGGCGGGCGGGAGTCGCTGCGCGCTGCCTTCGCCCCGTGCCCCGCTCCGCCGC
CGCCTCGCGCCGCCCGCCCCGGCTCTGACTGACCGCGTTACTCCCACAGGTGAGCGGGCGGGACGGCCCT
TCTCCTCCGGGCTGTAATTAGCTGAGCAAGAGGTAAGGGTTTAAGGGATGGTTGGTTGGTGGGGTATTAA
TGTTTAATTACCTGGAGCACCTGCCTGAAATCACTTTTTTTCAGGTTGGACCGGTGCCACCATGTACCCA
TACGATGTTCCAGATTACGCTTCGCCGAAGAAAAAGCGCAAGGTCGAAGCGTCCGACAAGAAGTACAGCA
TCGGCCTGGCCATCGGCACCAACTCTGTGGGCTGGGCCGTGATCACCGACGAGTACAAGGTGCCCAGCAA
GAAATTCAAGGTGCTGGGCAACACCGACCGGCACAGCATCAAGAAGAACCTGATCGGAGCCCTGCTGTTC
GACAGCGGCGAAACAGCCGAGGCCACCCGGCTGAAGAGAACCGCCAGAAGAAGATACACCAGACGGAAGA
ACCGGATCTGCTATCTGCAAGAGATCTTCAGCAACGAGATGGCCAAGGTGGACGACAGCTTCTTCCACAG
ACTGGAAGAGTCCTTCCTGGTGGAAGAGGATAAGAAGCACGAGCGGCACCCCATCTTCGGCAACATCGTG
GACGAGGTGGCCTACCACGAGAAGTACCCCACCATCTACCACCTGAGAAAGAAACTGGTGGACAGCACCG
ACAAGGCCGACCTGCGGCTGATCTATCTGGCCCTGGCCCACATGATCAAGTTCCGGGGCCACTTCCTGAT
CGAGGGCGACCTGAACCCCGACAACAGCGACGTGGACAAGCTGTTCATCCAGCTGGTGCAGACCTACAAC
CAGCTGTTCGAGGAAAACCCCATCAACGCCAGCGGCGTGGACGCCAAGGCCATCCTGTCTGCCAGACTGA
GCAAGAGCAGACGGCTGGAAAATCTGATCGCCCAGCTGCCCGGCGAGAAGAAGAATGGCCTGTTCGGCAA
CCTGATTGCCCTGAGCCTGGGCCTGACCCCCAACTTCAAGAGCAACTTCGACCTGGCCGAGGATGCCAAA
CTGCAGCTGAGCAAGGACACCTACGACGACGACCTGGACAACCTGCTGGCCCAGATCGGCGACCAGTACG
CCGACCTGTTTCTGGCCGCCAAGAACCTGTCCGACGCCATCCTGCTGAGCGACATCCTGAGAGTGAACAC
CGAGATCACCAAGGCCCCCCTGAGCGCCTCTATGATCAAGAGATACGACGAGCACCACCAGGACCTGACC
CTGCTGAAAGCTCTCGTGCGGCAGCAGCTGCCTGAGAAGTACAAAGAGATTTTCTTCGACCAGAGCAAGA
ACGGCTACGCCGGCTACATTGACGGCGGAGCCAGCCAGGAAGAGTTCTACAAGTTCATCAAGCCCATCCT
GGAAAAGATGGACGGCACCGAGGAACTGCTCGTGAAGCTGAACAGAGAGGACCTGCTGCGGAAGCAGCGG
ACCTTCGACAACGGCAGCATCCCCCACCAGATCCACCTGGGAGAGCTGCACGCCATTCTGCGGCGGCAGG
AAGATTTTTACCCATTCCTGAAGGACAACCGGGAAAAGATCGAGAAGATCCTGACCTTCCGCATCCCCTA
CTACGTGGGCCCTCTGGCCAGGGGAAACAGCAGATTCGCCTGGATGACCAGAAAGAGCGAGGAAACCATC
ACCCCCTGGAACTTCGAGGAAGTGGTGGACAAGGGCGCTTCCGCCCAGAGCTTCATCGAGCGGATGACCA
ACTTCGATAAGAACCTGCCCAACGAGAAGGTGCTGCCCAAGCACAGCCTGCTGTACGAGTACTTCACCGT
GTATAACGAGCTGACCAAAGTGAAATACGTGACCGAGGGAATGAGAAAGCCCGCCTTCCTGAGCGGCGAG
CAGAAAAAGGCCATCGTGGACCTGCTGTTCAAGACCAACCGGAAAGTGACCGTGAAGCAGCTGAAAGAGG
ACTACTTCAAGAAAATCGAGTGCTTCGACTCCGTGGAAATCTCCGGCGTGGAAGATCGGTTCAACGCCTC
CCTGGGCACATACCACGATCTGCTGAAAATTATCAAGGACAAGGACTTCCTGGACAATGAGGAAAACGAG
GACATTCTGGAAGATATCGTGCTGACCCTGACACTGTTTGAGGACAGAGAGATGATCGAGGAACGGCTGA
AAACCTATGCCCACCTGTTCGACGACAAAGTGATGAAGCAGCTGAAGCGGCGGAGATACACCGGCTGGGG
CAGGCTGAGCCGGAAGCTGATCAACGGCATCCGGGACAAGCAGTCCGGCAAGACAATCCTGGATTTCCTG
AAGTCCGACGGCTTCGCCAACAGAAACTTCATGCAGCTGATCCACGACGACAGCCTGACCTTTAAAGAGG
ACATCCAGAAAGCCCAGGTGTCCGGCCAGGGCGATAGCCTGCACGAGCACATTGCCAATCTGGCCGGCAG
CCCCGCCATTAAGAAGGGCATCCTGCAGACAGTGAAGGTGGTGGACGAGCTCGTGAAAGTGATGGGCCGG
CACAAGCCCGAGAACATCGTGATCGAAATGGCCAGAGAGAACCAGACCACCCAGAAGGGACAGAAGAACA
GCCGCGAGAGAATGAAGCGGATCGAAGAGGGCATCAAAGAGCTGGGCAGCCAGATCCTGAAAGAACACCC
CGTGGAAAACACCCAGCTGCAGAACGAGAAGCTGTACCTGTACTACCTGCAGAATGGGCGGGATATGTAC
GTGGACCAGGAACTGGACATCAACCGGCTGTCCGACTACGATGTGGACGCCATCGTGCCTCAGAGCTTTC
TGAAGGACGACTCCATCGACAACAAGGTGCTGACCAGAAGCGACAAGAACCGGGGCAAGAGCGACAACGT
GCCCTCCGAAGAGGTCGTGAAGAAGATGAAGAACTACTGGCGGCAGCTGCTGAACGCCAAGCTGATTACC
CAGAGAAAGTTCGACAATCTGACCAAGGCCGAGAGAGGCGGCCTGAGCGAACTGGATAAGGCCGGCTTCA
TCAAGAGACAGCTGGTGGAAACCCGGCAGATCACAAAGCACGTGGCACAGATCCTGGACTCCCGGATGAA
CACTAAGTACGACGAGAATGACAAGCTGATCCGGGAAGTGAAAGTGATCACCCTGAAGTCCAAGCTGGTG
TCCGATTTCCGGAAGGATTTCCAGTTTTACAAAGTGCGCGAGATCAACAACTACCACCACGCCCACGACG
CCTACCTGAACGCCGTCGTGGGAACCGCCCTGATCAAAAAGTACCCTAAGCTGGAAAGCGAGTTCGTGTA
CGGCGACTACAAGGTGTACGACGTGCGGAAGATGATCGCCAAGAGCGAGCAGGAAATCGGCAAGGCTACC
GCCAAGTACTTCTTCTACAGCAACATCATGAACTTTTTCAAGACCGAGATTACCCTGGCCAACGGCGAGA
TCCGGAAGCGGCCTCTGATCGAGACAAACGGCGAAACCGGGGAGATCGTGTGGGATAAGGGCCGGGATTT
TGCCACCGTGCGGAAAGTGCTGAGCATGCCCCAAGTGAATATCGTGAAAAAGACCGAGGTGCAGACAGGC
GGCTTCAGCAAAGAGTCTATCCTGCCCAAGAGGAACAGCGATAAGCTGATCGCCAGAAAGAAGGACTGGG
ACCCTAAGAAGTACGGCGGCTTCGACAGCCCCACCGTGGCCTATTCTGTGCTGGTGGTGGCCAAAGTGGA
AAAGGGCAAGTCCAAGAAACTGAAGAGTGTGAAAGAGCTGCTGGGGATCACCATCATGGAAAGAAGCAGC
TTCGAGAAGAATCCCATCGACTTTCTGGAAGCCAAGGGCTACAAAGAAGTGAAAAAGGACCTGATCATCA
AGCTGCCTAAGTACTCCCTGTTCGAGCTGGAAAACGGCCGGAAGAGAATGCTGGCCTCTGCCGGCGAACT
GCAGAAGGGAAACGAACTGGCCCTGCCCTCCAAATATGTGAACTTCCTGTACCTGGCCAGCCACTATGAG
AAGCTGAAGGGCTCCCCCGAGGATAATGAGCAGAAACAGCTGTTTGTGGAACAGCACAAGCACTACCTGG
ACGAGATCATCGAGCAGATCAGCGAGTTCTCCAAGAGAGTGATCCTGGCCGACGCTAATCTGGACAAAGT
GCTGTCCGCCTACAACAAGCACCGGGATAAGCCCATCAGAGAGCAGGCCGAGAATATCATCCACCTGTTT
ACCCTGACCAATCTGGGAGCCCCTGCCGCCTTCAAGTACTTTGACACCACCATCGACCGGAAGAGGTACA
CCAGCACCAAAGAGGTGCTGGACGCCACCCTGATCCACCAGAGCATCACCGGCCTGTACGAGACACGGAT
CGACCTGTCTCAGCTGGGAGGCGACAAAAGGCCGGCGGCCACGAAAAAGGCCGGCCAGGGAGGAGGATCC
CTGCCCACCTGCAGCTGTCTTGATCGAGTTATACAAAAAGACAAAGGCCCATATTATACACACCTTGGGG
CAGGACCAAGTGTTGCTGCTGTCAGGGAAATCATGGAGAATAGGTATGGTCAAAAAGGAAACGCAATAAG
GATAGAAATAGTAGTGTACACCGGTAAAGAAGGGAAAAGCTCTCATGGGTGTCCAATTGCTAAGTGGGTT
TTAAGAAGAAGCAGTGATGAAGAAAAAGTTCTTTGTTTGGTCCGGCAGCGTACAGGCCACCACTGTCCAA
CTGCTGTGATGGTGGTGCTCATCATGGTGTGGGATGGCATCCCTCTTCCAATGGCCGACCGGCTATACAC
AGAGCTCACAGAGAATCTAAAGTCATACAATGGGCACCCTACCGACAGAAGATGCACCCTCAATGAAAAT
CGTACCTGTACATGTCAAGGAATTGATCCAGAGACTTGTGGAGCTTCATTCTCTTTTGGCTGTTCATGGA
GTATGTACTTTAATGGCTGTAAGTTTGGTAGAAGCCCAAGCCCCAGAAGATTTAGAATTGATCCAAGCTC
TCCCTTACATGAAAAAAACCTTGAAGATAACTTACAGAGTTTGGCTACACGATTAGCTCCAATTTATAAG
CAGTATGCTCCAGTAGCTTACCAAAATCAGGTGGAATATGAAAATGTTGCCCGAGAATGTCGGCTTGGCA
GCAAGGAAGGTCGACCCTTCTCTGGGGTCACTGCTTGCCTGGACTTCTGTGCTCATCCCCACAGGGACAT
TCACAACATGAATAATGGAAGCACTGTGGTTTGTACCTTAACTCGAGAAGATAACCGCTCTTTGGGTGTT
ATTCCTCAAGATGAGCAGCTCCATGTGCTACCTCTTTATAAGCTTTCAGACACAGATGAGTTTGGCTCCA
AGGAAGGAATGGAAGCCAAGATCAAATCTGGGGCCATCGAGGTCCTGGCACCCCGCCGCAAAAAAAGAAC
GTGTTTCACTCAGCCTGTTCCCCGTTCTGGAAAGAAGAGGGCTGCGATGATGACAGAGGTTCTTGCACAT
AAGATAAGGGCAGTGGAAAAGAAACCTATTCCCCGAATCAAGCGGAAGAATAACTCAACAACAACAAACA
ACAGTAAGCCTTCGTCACTGCCAACCTTAGGGAGTAACACTGAGACCGTGCAACCTGAAGTAAAAAGTGA
AACCGAACCCCATTTTATCTTAAAAAGTTCAGACAACACTAAAACTTATTCGCTGATGCCATCCGCTCCT
CACCCAGTGAAAGAGGCATCTCCAGGCTTCTCCTGGTCCCCGAAGACTGCTTCAGCCACACCAGCTCCAC
TGAAGAATGACGCAACAGCCTCATGCGGGTTTTCAGAAAGAAGCAGCACTCCCCACTGTACGATGCCTTC
GGGAAGACTCAGTGGTGCCAATGCTGCAGCTGCTGATGGCCCTGGCATTTCACAGCTTGGCGAAGTGGCT
CCTCTCCCCACCCTGTCTGCTCCTGTGATGGAGCCCCTCATTAATTCTGAGCCTTCCACTGGTGTGACTG
AGCCGCTAACGCCTCATCAGCCAAACCACCAGCCCTCCTTCCTCACCTCTCCTCAAGACCTTGCCTCTTC
TCCAATGGAAGAAGATGAGCAGCATTCTGAAGCAGATGAGCCTCCATCAGACGAACCCCTATCTGATGAC
CCCCTGTCACCTGCTGAGGAGAAATTGCCCCACATTGATGAGTATTGGTCAGACAGTGAGCACATCTTTT
TGGATGCAAATATTGGTGGGGTGGCCATCGCACCTGCTCACGGCTCGGTTTTGATTGAGTGTGCCCGGCG
AGAGCTGCACGCTACCACTCCTGTTGAGCACCCCAACCGTAATCATCCAACCCGCCTCTCCCTTGTCTTT
TACCAGCACAAAAACCTAAATAAGCCCCAACATGGTTTTGAACTAAACAAGATTAAGTTTGAGGCTAAAG
AAGCTAAGAATAAGAAAATGAAGGCCTCAGAGCAAAAAGACCAGGCAGCTAATGAAGGTCCAGAACAGTC
CTCTGAAGTAAATGAATTGAACCAAATTCCTTCTCATAAAGCATTAACATTAACCCATGACAATGTTGTC
ACCGTGTCCCCTTATGCTCTCACACACGTTGCGGGGCCCTATAACCATTGGGTCATGGCCGGCCAGGCAA
AAAAGAAAAAGGAATTCGGCAGTGGAGAGGGCAGAGGAAGTCTGCTAACATGCGGTGACGTCGAGGAGAA
TCCTGGCCCAGTGAGCAAGGGCGAGGAGGATAACATGGCCATCATCAAGGAGTTCATGCGCTTCAAGGTG
CACATGGAGGGCTCCGTGAACGGCCACGAGTTCGAGATCGAGGGCGAGGGCGAGGGCCGCCCCTACGAGG
GCACCCAGACCGCCAAGCTGAAGGTGACCAAGGGTGGCCCCCTGCCCTTCGCCTGGGACATCCTGTCCCC
TCAGTTCATGTACGGCTCCAAGGCCTACGTGAAGCACCCCGCCGACATCCCCGACTACTTGAAGCTGTCC
TTCCCCGAGGGCTTCAAGTGGGAGCGCGTGATGAACTTCGAGGACGGCGGCGTGGTGACCGTGACCCAGG
ACTCCTCCCTGCAGGACGGCGAGTTCATCTACAAGGTGAAGCTGCGCGGCACCAACTTCCCCTCCGACGG
CCCCGTAATGCAGAAGAAAACCATGGGCTGGGAGGCCTCCTCCGAGCGGATGTACCCCGAGGACGGCGCC
CTGAAGGGCGAGATCAAGCAGAGGCTGAAGCTGAAGGACGGCGGCCACTACGACGCTGAGGTCAAGACCA
CCTACAAGGCCAAGAAGCCCGTGCAGCTGCCCGGCGCCTACAACGTCAACATCAAGTTGGACATCACCTC
CCACAACGAGGACTACACCATCGTGGAACAGTACGAACGCGCCGAGGGCCGCCACTCCACCGGCGGCATG
GACGAGCTGTACAAGTAAGAATTCTAACTAGAGCTCGCTGATCAGCCTCGACTGTGCCTTCTAGTTGCCA
GCCATCTGTTGTTTGCCCCTCCCCCGTGCCTTCCTTGACCCTGGAAGGTGCCACTCCCACTGTCCTTTCC
TAATAAAATGAGGAAATTGCATCGCATTGTCTGAGTAGGTGTCATTCTATTCTGGGGGGTGGGGTGGGGC
AGGACAGCAAGGGGGAGGATTGGGAAGAGAATAGCAGGCATGCTGGGGAGCGGCCGCAGGAACCCCTAGT
GATGGAGTTGGCCACTCCCTCTCTGCGCGCTCGCTCGCTCACTGAGGCCGGGCGACCAAAGGTCGCCCGA
CGCCCGGGCTTTGCCCGGGCGGCCTCAGTGAGCGAGCGAGCGCGCAGCTGCCTGCAGGGGCGCCTGATGC
GGTATTTTCTCCTTACGCATCTGTGCGGTATTTCACACCGCATA
[95 nt withheld, positions 8865-8959]
T
[46 nt withheld, positions 8961-9006]
C
[141 nt withheld, positions 9008-9148]
CCTTTGACGTTGGAGTCCACGTTCTTT
[37 nt withheld, positions 9176-9212]
ACTCTATCTCGGGCTATTCTTTTGATTTATAAGGGATTTTGCCGATTTCGGTCTATTGGTTAAAAAATGA
GCTGATTTAACAAAAATTTAACGCGAATTTTAACAAAATATTAACGTTTACAATTTTATGGTGCACTCTC
AGTACAATCTGCTCTGATGCCGCATAGTTAAGCCAGCCCCGACACCCGCCAACACCCGCTGACGCGCCCT
GACGGGCTTGTCTGCTCCCGGCATCCGCTTACAGACAAGCTGTGACCGTCTCCGGGAGCTGCATGTGTCA
GAGGTTTTCACCGTCATCACCGAAACGCGCGAGACGAAAGGGCCTCGTGATACGCCTATTTTTATAGGTT
AATGTCATGATAATAATGGTTTCTTAGACGTCAGGTGGCACTTTTCGGGGAAATGTGCGCGGAACCCCTA
TTTGTTTATTTTTCTAAATACATTCAAATATGTATCCGCTCATGAGACAATAACCCTGATAAATGCTTCA
ATAATATTGAAAAAGGAAGAGTATGAGTATTCAACATTTCCGTGTCGCCCTTATTCCCTTTTTTGCGGCA
TTTTGCCTTCCTGTTTTTGCTCACCCAGAAACGCTGGTGAAAGTAAAAGATGCTGAAGATCAGTTGGGTG
CACGAGTGGGTTACATCGAACTGGATCTCAACAGCGGTAAGATCCTTGAGAGTTTTCGCCCCGAAGAACG
TTTTCCAATGATGAGCACTTTTAAAGTTCTGCTATGTGGCGCGGTATTATCCCGTATTGACGCCGGGCAA
GAGCAACTCGGTCGCCGCATACACTATTCTCAGAATGACTTGGTTGAGTACTCACCAGTCACAGAAAAGC
ATCTTACGGATGGCATGACAGTAAGAGAATTATGCAGTGCTGCCATAACCATGAGTGATAACACTGCGGC
CAACTTACTTCTGACAACGATCGGAGGACCGAAGGAGCTAACCGCTTTTTTGCACAACATGGGGGATCAT
GTAACTCGCCTTGATCGTTGGGAACCGGAGCTGAATGAAGCCATACCAAACGACGAGCGTGACACCACGA
TGCCTGTAGCAATGGCAACAACGTTGCGCAAACTATTAACTGGCGAACTACTTACTCTAGCTTCCCGGCA
ACAATTAATAGACTGGATGGAGGCGGATAAAGTTGCAGGACCACTTCTGCGCTCGGCCCTTCCGGCTGGC
TGGTTTATTGCTGATAAATCTGGAGCCGGTGAGCGTGGAAGCCGCGGTATCATTGCAGCACTGGGGCCAG
ATGGTAAGCCCTCCCGTATCGTAGTTATCTACACGACGGGGAGTCAGGCAACTATGGATGAACGAAATAG
ACAGATCGCTGAGATAGGTGCCTCACTGATTAAGCATTGGTAACTGTCAGACCAAGTTTACTCATATATA
CTTTAGATTGATTTAAAACTTCATTTTTAATTTAAAAGGATCTAGGTGAAGATCCTTTTTGATAATCTCA
TGACCAAAATCCCTTAACGTGAGTTTTCGTTCCACTGAGCGTCAGACCCCGTAGAAAAGATCAAAGGATC
TTCTTGAGATCCTTTTTTTCTGCGCGTAATCTGCTGCTTGCAAACAAAAAAACCACCGCTACCAGCGGTG
GTTTGTTTGCCGGATCAAGAGCTACCAACTCTTTTTCCGAAGGTAACTGGCTTCAGCAGAGCGCAGATAC
CAAATACTGTTCTTCTAGTGTAGCCGTAGTTAGGCCACCACTTCAAGAACTCTGTAGCACCGCCTACATA
CCTCGCTCTGCTAATCCTGTTACCAGTGGCTGCTGCCAGTGGCGATAAGTCGTGTCTTACCGGGTTGGAC
TCAAGACGATAGTTACCGGATAAGGCGCAGCGGTCGGGCTGAACGGGGGGTTCGTGCACACAGCCCAGCT
TGGAGCGAACGACCTACACCGAACTGAGATACCTACAGCGTGAGCTATGAGAAAGCGCCACGCTTCCCGA
AGGGAGAAAGGCGGACAGGTATCCGGTAAGCGGCAGGGTCGGAACAGGAGAGCGCACGAGGGAGCTTCCA
GGGGGAAACGCCTGGTATCTTTATAGTCCTGTCGGGTTTCGCCACCTCTGACTTGAGCGTCGATTTTTGT
GATGCTCGTCAGGGGGGCGGAGCCTATGGAAAAACGCCAGCAACGCGGCCTTTTTACGGTTCCTGGCCTT
TTGCTGGCCTTTTGCTCACATGT
Features (pLannotate 1.2.2; 21 found; start..end, strand, type, name):
      1..241     +  promoter       U6 promoter: RNA polymerase III promoter for human U6 snRNA
    270..345     +  misc_RNA       gRNA scaffold: guide RNA scaffold for the Streptococcus pyogenes CRISPR/Cas9 system
    352..395     +  misc_RNA       gRNA scaffold (fragment): guide RNA scaffold for the Streptococcus pyogenes CRISPR/Cas9 system
    442..727     +  enhancer       CMV enhancer: human cytomegalovirus immediate early enhancer; contains an 18-bp deletion relative to the standard CMV enhancer
    729..1006    +  promoter       chicken β-actin promoter: No description available
   1007..1234    +  intron         hybrid intron: hybrid between chicken β-actin (CBA) and minute virus of mice (MMV) introns (Gray et al., 2011)
   1255..1282    +  CDS            3xHA (fragment): three tandem HA epitope tags
   1315..5415    +  CDS            Cas9: Cas9 (Csn1) endonuclease from the Streptococcus pyogenes Type II CRISPR/Cas system generates RNA-guided double strand breaks in DNA
   5416..5449    +  CDS            nucleoplasmin NLS (fragment): bipartite nuclear localization signal from nucleoplasmin
   5461..7614    +  CDS            TET1 (fragment): TET1_HUMAN - Also known as CXXC6, KIAA1676, LCX. Experimental evidence at protein level: Swiss-Prot protein existence level 1. Dioxygenase that catalyzes the conversion of the modified genomic base 5-methylcytosine (5mC) into 5-hydroxymethylcytosine (5hmC) and plays a key role in active DNA demethylation. Also mediates subsequent conversion of 5hmC into 5-formylcytosine (5fC), and conversion of 5fC to 5-carboxylcytosine (5caC). Conversion of 5mC into 5hmC, 5fC and 5caC probably constitutes the first step in cytosine demethylation. Methylation at the C5 position of cytosine bases is an epigenet
   7617..7641    +  CDS            nucleoplasmin NLS (fragment): bipartite nuclear localization signal from nucleoplasmin
   7711..8417    +  CDS            mCherry (fragment): monomeric derivative of DsRed fluorescent protein (Shaner et al., 2004) mammalian codon-optimized
   8452..8563    +  polyA_signal   bGH poly(A) signal: bovine growth hormone polyadenylation signal
   8668..8808    +  repeat_region  AAV2 ITR: inverted terminal repeat of adeno-associated virus serotype 2 inverted
   8813..8864    -  misc_feature   bom (fragment): basis of mobility region from pBR322
   8883..9338    +  rep_origin     f1 ori (sequence partly withheld): f1 bacteriophage origin of replication; arrow indicates direction of (+) strand synthesis
   9339..9388    -  misc_feature   bom (fragment): basis of mobility region from pBR322
   9490..9525    -  CDS            rop (fragment): Rop protein, which maintains plasmids at low copy number; rop
   9620..9724    +  promoter       AmpR promoter: bla
   9725..10585   +  CDS            AmpR: β-lactamase; bla; confers resistance to ampicillin, carbenicillin, and related antibiotics
  10756..11344   +  rep_origin     ori: high-copy-number ColE1/pMB1/pBR322/pUC origin of replication
