[The description below was written by a language model from this plasmid's Addgene catalogue record and pLannotate feature annotations shown in this document.]
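Description:
pSpdCas9-huTET1CD-T2A-mCherry(PX458)-SgmouseTSDR-11 is an all-in-one mammalian expression plasmid of about 11.4 kb, built on the PX458 CRISPR backbone, for targeted DNA demethylation of the mouse TSDR (the Treg-specific demethylated region of Foxp3, according to the associated publication title). It is propagated in E. coli through a high-copy ColE1/pUC-type origin with ampicillin selection (AmpR under its own bla promoter). It also carries an f1/M13 phage origin and a single AAV2 ITR left over from the backbone; with only one ITR annotated, nothing in the record suggests it is meant for AAV packaging.

Two expression units sit in tandem. A human U6 Pol III promoter drives sgRNA11, a 20-nt spacer against the mouse TSDR fused to the S. pyogenes guide scaffold. Downstream, the CBh promoter (CMV enhancer, chicken β-actin promoter and hybrid intron) drives a single open reading frame. This consists of an N-terminal HA tag and NLS, catalytically dead Cas9 (D10A, H840A), a nucleoplasmin NLS, the human TET1 catalytic domain, a further NLS, then T2A and mCherry, terminated by a bGH polyadenylation signal. The guide recruits dCas9 to the locus without cutting, and the tethered TET1 dioxygenase oxidises 5-methylcytosine to begin active demethylation. The T2A peptide releases mCherry as a separate protein, so transfected cells can be identified or sorted by red fluorescence.

The catalogue's promoter field mentions EGFP, but the name and both feature tables indicate mCherry. The depositor and NGS sequence records differ by one nucleotide in length and carry essentially identical annotations.
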