Addgene plasmid #129063: pSpdCas9-huTET1CD-T2A-mCherry(PX458)-SgmouseTSDR-11
Purpose: targeted DNA demethylation_mouse_TSDR, expression of dCas9-huTET1CD-T2A-mCherry and sgRNA11 targeting mouse TSDR
Depositing lab: Julia K Polansky. Depositing organization: Charite Universitaetsmedizin Berlin. Publication: Targeted De-Methylation of the FOXP3-TSDR Is Sufficient to Induce Physiological FOXP3 Expression but Not a Functional Treg Phenotype. Kressler C, Gasparoni G, Nordstrom K, Hamo D, Salhab A, Dimitropoulos C, Tierling S, Reinke P, Volk HD, Walter J, Hamann A, Polansky JK. Front Immunol. 2021 Jan 7;11:609891. doi: 10.3389/fimmu.2020.609891. eCollection 2020. PubMed 33488615.
Backbone
  Vector backbone: PX458
  Backbone manufacturer: Feng Zhang (Addgene plasmid # 48138)
  Vector type: Mammalian Expression
Growth in bacteria
  Bacterial resistance: Ampicillin, 100 μg/mL
  Growth temperature: 37°C
  Growth strain: DH5alpha
  Copy number: Unknown
Gene/Insert
  Gene/Insert name: dCas9-huTET1CD, SgRNA11 (mouseTSDR) (alt name: dCas9-huTET1CD-T2A-mCherry)
  gRNA/shRNA sequence: GCCCAGATGTAGACCCCGAT
  Species: Synthetic
  Mutation: dCas9 (D10A;H840A)
  Promoter: CbH (for dCas9-huTET1CD-T2A-EGFP) U6 (for sgRNA)
  Tag / fusion protein: HA-Tag, NLS (N terminal on insert); T2A-mCherry (C terminal on backbone)
  Cloning method: Restriction Enzyme; 5′ cloning site Unknown (unknown if destroyed); 3′ cloning site Unknown (unknown if destroyed)
  Sequencing primers: 5′ SgRNA-cloning-site: hU6-F (GAGGGCCTATTTCCCATGATT)
Resource information
  A portion of this plasmid was derived from a plasmid made by: mCherry (BbsI removed) from Nicola Patron (Addgene plasmid # 50316); HA tag-NLS-dCas9 from Rudolf Jaenisch (Addgene plasmid # 48223); huTET1CD from Keith Joung (Addgene plasmid # 49236)
Terms and licenses: Academic/Nonprofit Terms; Industry Terms: Not Available to Industry
How to cite: pSpdCas9-huTET1CD-T2A-mCherry(PX458)-SgmouseTSDR-11 was a gift from Julia K Polansky (Addgene plasmid # 129063 ; http://n2t.net/addgene:129063 ; RRID:Addgene_129063)
